Addgene plasmid #146397: pAc5.1B-lambdaN-HA-DmPop2a-V5His6_G
Purpose: Insect Expression of DmPop2a
Depositing lab: Elisa Izaurralde. Depositing organization: Max Planck Institute for Developmental Biology. Publication: The silencing domain of GW182 interacts with PABPC1 to promote translational repression and degradation of microRNA targets and is required for target release. Zekri L, Huntzinger E, Heimstadt S, Izaurralde E. Mol Cell Biol. 2009 Dec;29(23):6220-31. doi: 10.1128/MCB.01081-09. Epub 2009 Sep 21. PubMed 19797087.
Backbone
  Vector backbone: Unknown
  Vector type: Insect Expression
Growth in bacteria
  Bacterial resistance: Ampicillin, 100 μg/mL
  Growth temperature: 37°C
  Growth strain: DH5alpha
  Copy number: Low Copy
Gene/Insert
  Gene/Insert name: DmPop2a
  Species: D. melanogaster (fly)
  Mutation: one silent mutation compared to the sequence given by NCBI: NM_140281.2
  Entrez Gene: Pop2 (a.k.a. Dmel_CG5684, CAF1, CG5684, CNOT7, Caf1, Dmel\CG5684, POP2, pop2)
  Cloning method: Unknown
Terms and licenses: Academic/Nonprofit Terms; Industry Terms: Not Available to Industry
Depositor comments: ORF extracted from CG5684-PA Plasmids from this collection were made available to the research community and donated after the lab closed. Please note that the sequence provided by the depositing laboratory may be theoretical/predicted or based on Sanger sequencing results. There may be discrepancies between sequencing results obtained by Addgene and the depositor sequence. If an Addgene verified sequence is not available, please contact before placing your order to request that our lab fully sequence the plasmid.
How to cite: pAc5.1B-lambdaN-HA-DmPop2a-V5His6_G was a gift from Elisa Izaurralde (Addgene plasmid # 146397 ; http://n2t.net/addgene:146397 ; RRID:Addgene_146397)
