[The description below was written by a language model from this plasmid's Addgene catalogue record and pLannotate feature annotations shown in this document.]
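Description:
pAc5.1B-lambdaN-HA-DmPop2a-V5His6_G is a 6,374 nt insect expression plasmid for producing a tagged form of Drosophila melanogaster Pop2 (CG5684, also called CAF1, the fly counterpart of human CNOT7). The catalogue lists the backbone as unknown, although the name and features point to a pAc5.1-type vector. The plasmid is maintained in E. coli through a ColE1/pUC-type origin and selected with ampicillin via the bla gene and its own promoter. The feature annotation describes the origin as high copy, whereas the catalogue entry lists the plasmid as low copy. No marker for selection in insect cells is annotated. Short fragments matching the tetracycline resistance gene and SV40 large T antigen also appear, and these look like non-functional backbone remnants.

Expression is driven by the constitutive Drosophila actin 5C (Ac5) promoter and terminated at an SV40 polyadenylation signal. The open reading frame begins with a short fragment of the bacteriophage lambda N protein, followed by an HA epitope, the Pop2a coding sequence (detected by homology to human CNOT7, and carrying one silent change relative to the NCBI reference), and a C-terminal V5 tag. The name also indicates a His6 tag, which was not picked up in the annotation.

The lambdaN peptide binds BoxB RNA hairpins, so fusions of this kind are generally used in tethering assays, where the protein is recruited to a BoxB-containing reporter mRNA to test its effect on translation or stability. Pop2/CAF1 is a catalytic deadenylase subunit of the CCR4-NOT complex, and the associated publication concerns miRNA-mediated repression and mRNA degradation. The record itself states only that the purpose is insect expression of DmPop2a.
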