Features (pLannotate 1.2.2; 11 found; start..end, strand, type, name):
     56..2568    +  promoter       Ac5 promoter: Drosophila melanogaster actin 5C promoter
   2588..2653    +  CDS            N (fragment): REGN_LAMBD - Experimental evidence at protein level: Swiss-Prot protein existence level 1. Plays a role as a transcriptional antitermination factor that allows the virus to initiate its lytic phase. Activates expression of the delayed viral early genes by modifying host RNA polymerase (RNAP) into a form that is resistant to termination signals. This antitermination function requires the host NusA protein which serves to stabilize the interaction between antitermination protein N and host RNA polymerase. From Escherichia phage lambda (Bacteriophage lambda).
   2678..2704    +  CDS            3xHA (fragment): three tandem HA epitope tags
   2810..3583    +  CDS            CNOT7 (fragment): CNOT7_HUMAN - Also known as CAF1. Experimental evidence at protein level: Swiss-Prot protein existence level 1. Has 3'-5' poly(A) exoribonuclease activity for synthetic poly(A) RNA substrate. Its function seems to be partially redundant with that of CNOT8. Catalytic component of the CCR4-NOT complex which is one of the major cellular mRNA deadenylases and is linked to various cellular processes including bulk mRNA degradation, miRNA-mediated repression, translational repression during translational initiation and general transcription regulation. During miRNA-mediated repression the complex se
   3659..3700    +  CDS            V5 tag: epitope tag from simian virus 5
   3800..3934    -  polyA_signal   SV40 poly(A) signal: SV40 polyadenylation signal
   3957..4041    -  CDS            large T antigen (fragment): large T antigen from SV40 (simian virus 40)
   4042..4512    +  CDS            TcR (fragment): tetracycline efflux protein; tet; confers resistance to tetracycline
   4556..5144    -  rep_origin     ori: high-copy-number ColE1/pMB1/pBR322/pUC origin of replication
   5315..6175    -  CDS            AmpR: β-lactamase; bla; confers resistance to ampicillin, carbenicillin, and related antibiotics
   6176..6280    -  promoter       AmpR promoter: bla
>Addgene plasmid #146397 | pAc5.1B-lambdaN-HA-DmPop2a-V5His6_G | depositor full sequence | sequence record 288842 | Full Sequence
CTTCAAGGAATTAATTCTATATTCTAAAAACACAAATGATACTTCTAAAAAAAATCATGAATGGCATCAA
CTCTGAATCAAATCTTTGCAGATGCACCTACTTCTCATTTCCACTGTCACATCATTTTTCCAGATCTCGC
TGCCTGTTATGTGGCCCACAAACCAAGACACGTTTTATGGCCATTAAAGCTGGCTGATCGTCGCCAAACA
CCAAATACATATCAATATGTACATTCGAGAAAGAAGCGATCAAAGAAGCGTCTTCGGGCGAGTAGGAGAA
TGCGGAGGAGAAGGAGAACGAGCTGATCTAGTATCTCTCCACAATCCAATGCCAACTGACCAACTGGCCA
TATTCGGAGCAATTTGAAGCCAATTTCCATCGCCTGGCGATCGCTCCATTCTTGGCTATATGTTTTTCAC
CGTTCCCGGGGCCATTTTCAAAGACTCGTCGGTAAGATAAGATTGTGTCACTCGCTGTCTCTCTTCATTT
GTCGAAGAATGCTGAGGAATTTCGCGATGACGTCGGCGAGTATTTTGAAGAATGAGAATAATTTGTATTT
ATACGAAAATCAGTTAGTGGAATTTTCTACAAAAACATGTTATCTATAGATAATTTTGTTGCAAAATATG
TTGACTATGACAAAGATTGTATGTATATACCTTTAATGTATTCTCATTTTCTTATGTATTTATAATGGCA
ATGATGATACTGATGATATTTTAAGATGATGCCAGACCACAGGCTGATTTCTGCGTCTTTTGCCGAACGC
AGTGCATGTGCGGTTGTTGTTTTTTGGAATAGTTTCAATTTTCGGACTGTCCGCTTTGATTTCAGTTTCT
TGGCTTATTCAAAAAGCAAAGTAAAGCCAAAAAAGCGAGATGGCAATACCAAATGCGGCAAAACGGTAGT
GGAAGGAAAGGGGTGCGGGGCAGCGGAAGGAAGGGTGGGGCGGGGCGTGGCGGGGTCTGTGGCTGGGCGC
GACGTCACCGACGTTGGAGCCACTCCTTTGACCATGTGTGCGTGTGTGTATTATTCGTGTCTCGCCACTC
GCCGGTTGTTTTTTTCTTTTTATCTCGCTCTCTCTAGCGCCATCTCGTACGCATGCTCAACGCACCGCAT
GTTGCCGTGTCCTTTATGCGTCATTTTGGCTCGAAATAGGCAATTATTTAAACAAAGATTAGTCAACGAA
AACGCTAAAATAAATAAGTCTACAATATGGTTACTTATTGCCATGTGTGTGCAGCCAACGATAGCAACAA
AAGCAACAACACAGTGGCTTTCCCTCTTTCACTTTTTGTTTGCAAGCGCGTGCGAGCAAGACGGCACGAC
CGGCAAACGCAATTACGCTGACAAAGAGCAGACGAAGTTTTGGCCGAAAAACATCAAGGCGCCTGATACG
AATGCATTTGCAATAACAATTGCGATATTTAATATTGTTTATGAAGCTGTTTGACTTCAAAACACACAAA
AAAAAAAATAAAACAAATTATTTGAAAGAGAATTAGGAATCGGACAGCTTATCGTTACGGGCTAACAGCA
CACCGAGACGAAATAGCTTACCTGACGTCACAGCCTCTGGAAGAACTGCCGCCAAGCAGAGAGAGAGAGA
AAAAGAGGGAGAGCAGCTTAGACCGCATGTGCTTGTGTGTGAGGCGTCTCTCTCTTCGTCTCCTGTTTGC
GCAAACGCATAGACTGCACTGAGAAAATCGATTACCTATTTTTTATGAATGAATATTTGCACTATTACTA
TTCAAAACTATTAAGATAGCAATCACATTCAATAGCCAAATACTATACCACCTGAGCGATGCAACGAAAT
GATCAATTTGAGCAAAAATGCTGCATATTTAGGACGGCATCATTATAGAAATGCTTCTTGCTGTGTACTT
TTCTCTCGTCTGGCAGCTGTTTCGCCGTTATTGTTAAAACCGGCTTAAGTTAGGTGTGTTTTCTACGACT
AGTGATGCCCCTACTAGAAGATGTGTGTTGCACAAATGTCCCTGAATAACCAATTTGAAGTGCAGATAGC
AGTAAACGTAAGCTAATATGAATATTATTTAACTGTAATGTTTTAATATCGCTGGACATTACTAATAAAC
CCACTATAAACACATGTACATATGTATGTTTTGGCATACAATGAGTAGTTGGGGAAAAAATGTGTAAAAG
CACCGTGACCATCACAGCATAAAGATAACCAGCTGAAGTATCGAATATGAGTAACCCCCAAATTGAATCA
CATGCCGCAACTGATAGGACCCATGGAAGTACACTCTTCATGGCGATATACAAGACACACACAAGCACGA
ACACCCAGTTGCGGAGGAAATTCTCCGTAAATGAAAACCCAATCGGCGAACAATTCATACCCATATATGG
TAAAAGTTTTGAACGCGACTTGAGAGCGGAGAGCATTGCGGCTGATAAGGTTTTAGCGCTAAGCGGGCTT
TATAAAACGGGCTGCGGGACCAGTTTTCATATCACTACCGTTTGAGTTCTTGTGCTGTGTGGATACTCCT
CCCGACACAAAGCCGCTCCATCAGCCAGCAGTCGTCTAATCCAGAGACCCCGGATCGGGGTACCAACATG
GACGCACAAACACGACGACGTGAGCGTCGCGCTGAGAAACAAGCTCAATGGAAAGCTGCAAACGGTGGAT
CTCCTCCACATATGGCTTACCCATACGATGTTCCAGATTACGCTCCTCCAAGCTTGAATTCTGCAGATAT
CATGAAATGGACAATGCCCTCGGCCATCAGTGGCGCGCCACATGCCCACATACCCAGCAACGAGGAGTGC
GGCATCCGCGATGTGTGGAAGCAAAACCTGGAGGAGGAGTTCCGCACCATACGGAAAGTGGTGCAGAAGT
ACCACTATGTGGCCATGGACACCGAGTTTCCAGGCGTGGTAGCACGTCCAGTCGGCGAGTTCCGCTCCAC
GGCGGACTATCATTACCAGCTGCTGCGCTGTAATGTCGATCTGCTGCGGATTATCCAATTGGGCCTTACC
TTCATGGACGACGATGGAAAGACACCACCCGGCTACTCCACCTGGCAGTTCAACTTCAAGTTTAACCTGA
GCGAGGACATGTATGCGCAGGACTCGATCGATCTGCTGCAGAACTCCGGAATTCAGTTCAAGAAGCACGA
GGAGGATGGCATCGATCCCATCGACTTCGCCGAACTGCTGATGAGCTCTGGCATCGTGCTGGTGGAAAAC
ATCAAGTGGCTGTGCTTCCACTCCGGCTACGATTTTGGCTACCTTCTAAAGCTGCTCACCGATCAGAACC
TGCCCCCGGACGAATCTGAATTTTTCGATCTGCTGCACATCTACTTTCCCAACATCTTCGACATCAAGTA
TCTGATGAAGTCGTGCAAGAACCTGAAAGGCGGCCTGCAGGAGGTTGCCGATCAGCTGGAACTGCGGCGC
GTGGGCCCCCAGCATCAGGCCGGCTCGGATGCTCTGCTGACGGGCATGGCCTTCTTCAAAATGCGTGAGA
TGTTCTTCGAGGACAACATCGACCATGCGAAGTACTCCGGACACCTGTACGGCCTGGGTACCTCCTTCAT
TGTCAATGGCACCAACTTCCACGACAGCAACGGTGAGACGAACAGCGCTTCAGGCGGCCGCTCGAGTCTA
GAGGGCCCGCGGTTCGAAGGTAAGCCTATCCCTAACCCTCTCCTCGGTCTCGATTCTACGCGTACCGGTC
ATCATCACCATCACCATTGAGTTTAAACCCGCTGATCAGCCTCGACTGTGCCTTCTAAGGCCTGAGCTCG
CTGATCAGCCTCGATCGAGGATCCAGACATGATAAGATACATTGATGAGTTTGGACAAACCACAACTAGA
ATGCAGTGAAAAAAATGCTTTATTTGTGAAATTTGTGATGCTATTGCTTTATTTGTAACCATTATAAGCT
GCAATAAACAAGTTAACAACAACAATTGCATTCATTTTATGTTTCAGGTTCAGGGGGAGGTGTGGGAGGT
TTTTTAAAGCAAGTAAAACCTCTACAAATGTGGTATGGCTGATTATGATCAGTCGACCGATGCCCTTGAG
AGCCTTCAACCCAGTCAGCTCCTTCCGGTGGGCGCGGGGCATGACTATCGTCGCCGCACTTATGACTGTC
TTCTTTATCATGCAACTCGTAGGACAGGTGCCGGCAGCGCTCTGGGTCATTTTCGGCGAGGACCGCTTTC
GCTGGAGCGCGACGATGATCGGCCTGTCGCTTGCGGTATTCGGAATCTTGCACGCCCTCGCTCAAGCCTT
CGTCACTGGTCCCGCCACCAAACGTTTCGGCGAGAAGCAGGCCATTATCGCCGGCATGGCGGCCGACGCG
CTGGGCTACGTCTTGCTGGCGTTCGCGACGCGAGGCTGGATGGCCTTCCCCATTATGATTCTTCTCGCTT
CCGGCGGCATCGGGATGCCCGCGTTGCAGGCCATGCTGTCCAGGCAGGTAGATGACGACCATCAGGGACA
GCTTCAAGGATCGCTCGCGGCTCTTACCAGCCAGCAAAAGGCCAGGAACCGTAAAAAGGCCGCGTTGCTG
GCGTTTTTCCATAGGCTCCGCCCCCCTGACGAGCATCACAAAAATCGACGCTCAAGTCAGAGGTGGCGAA
ACCCGACAGGACTATAAAGATACCAGGCGTTTCCCCCTGGAAGCTCCCTCGTGCGCTCTCCTGTTCCGAC
CCTGCCGCTTACCGGATACCTGTCCGCCTTTCTCCCTTCGGGAAGCGTGGCGCTTTCTCAATGCTCACGC
TGTAGGTATCTCAGTTCGGTGTAGGTCGTTCGCTCCAAGCTGGGCTGTGTGCACGAACCCCCCGTTCAGC
CCGACCGCTGCGCCTTATCCGGTAACTATCGTCTTGAGTCCAACCCGGTAAGACACGACTTATCGCCACT
GGCAGCAGCCACTGGTAACAGGATTAGCAGAGCGAGGTATGTAGGCGGTGCTACAGAGTTCTTGAAGTGG
TGGCCTAACTACGGCTACACTAGAAGGACAGTATTTGGTATCTGCGCTCTGCTGAAGCCAGTTACCTTCG
GAAAAAGAGTTGGTAGCTCTTGATCCGGCAAACAAACCACCGCTGGTAGCGGTGGTTTTTTTGTTTGCAA
GCAGCAGATTACGCGCAGAAAAAAAGGATCTCAAGAAGATCCTTTGATCTTTTCTACGGGGTCTGACGCT
CAGTGGAACGAAAACTCACGTTAAGGGATTTTGGTCATGAGATTATCAAAAAGGATCTTCACCTAGATCC
TTTTAAATTAAAAATGAAGTTTTAAATCAATCTAAAGTATATATGAGTAAACTTGGTCTGACAGTTACCA
ATGCTTAATCAGTGAGGCACCTATCTCAGCGATCTGTCTATTTCGTTCATCCATAGTTGCCTGACTCCCC
GTCGTGTAGATAACTACGATACGGGAGGGCTTACCATCTGGCCCCAGTGCTGCAATGATACCGCGAGACC
CACGCTCACCGGCTCCAGATTTATCAGCAATAAACCAGCCAGCCGGAAGGGCCGAGCGCAGAAGTGGTCC
TGCAACTTTATCCGCCTCCATCCAGTCTATTAATTGTTGCCGGGAAGCTAGAGTAAGTAGTTCGCCAGTT
AATAGTTTGCGCAACGTTGTTGCCATTGCTGCAGGCATCGTGGTGTCACGCTCGTCGTTTGGTATGGCTT
CATTCAGCTCCGGTTCCCAACGATCAAGGCGAGTTACATGATCCCCCATGTTGTGCAAAAAAGCGGTTAG
CTCCTTCGGTCCTCCGATCGTTGTCAGAAGTAAGTTGGCCGCAGTGTTATCACTCATGGTTATGGCAGCA
CTGCATAATTCTCTTACTGTCATGCCATCCGTAAGATGCTTTTCTGTGACTGGTGAGTACTCAACCAAGT
CATTCTGAGAATAGTGTATGCGGCGACCGAGTTGCTCTTGCCCGGCGTCAACACGGGATAATACCGCGCC
ACATAGCAGAACTTTAAAAGTGCTCATCATTGGAAAACGTTCTTCGGGGCGAAAACTCTCAAGGATCTTA
CCGCTGTTGAGATCCAGTTCGATGTAACCCACTCGTGCACCCAACTGATCTTCAGCATCTTTTACTTTCA
CCAGCGTTTCTGGGTGAGCAAAAACAGGAAGGCAAAATGCCGCAAAAAAGGGAATAAGGGCGACACGGAA
ATGTTGAATACTCATACTCTTCCTTTTTCAATATTATTGAAGCATTTATCAGGGTTATTGTCTCATGAGC
GGATACATATTTGAATGTATTTAGAAAAATAAACAAATAGGGGTTCCGCGCACATTTCCCCGAAAAGTGC
CACCTGACGTCTAAGAAACCATTATTATCATGACATTAACCTATAAAAATAGGCGTATCACGAGGCCCTT
TCGT
